>Addgene plasmid #166756 | His6-TEV-Venus-pBluescript | addgene full sequence | sequence record 328374 | Addgene NGS Result
TTCCGCGCACATTTCCCCGAAAAGTGCCACCTAAATTGTAAGCGTTAATATTTTGTTAAAATTCGCGTTA
AATTTTTGTTAAATCAGCTCATTTTTTAACCAATAGGCCGAAATCGGCAAAATCCCTTATAAATCAAAAG
AATAGACCGAGATAGGGT
[37 nt withheld, positions 159-195]
AAAGAACGTGGACTCCAACGTCAAAGG
[49 nt withheld, positions 223-271]
T
[91 nt withheld, positions 273-363]
G
[124 nt withheld, positions 365-488]
CCCATTCGCCATTCAGGCTGCGCAACTGTTGGGAAGGGCGATCGGTGCGGGCCTCTTCGCTATTACGCCA
GCTGGCGAAAGGGGGATGTGCTGCAAGGCGATTAAGTTGGGTAACGCCAGGGTTTTCCCAGTCACGACGT
TGTAAAACGACGGCCAGTGAATTGTAATACGACTCACTATAGGGCGAATTGGAGCTCCACCGCGGTGGCG
GCCGCTCTAGAAATAATTTTGTTTAACTTTAAGAAGGAGATATAACCATGCATCACCACCACCATCACGG
CGGCAGCGGCGGTACGGGCGGTAGCGAGAACTTATACTTTCAAGGCACCATGGTGAGCAAGGGCGAGGAG
CTGTTCACCGGGGTGGTGCCCATCCTGGTCGAGCTGGACGGCGACGTAAACGGCCACAAGTTCAGCGTGT
CCGGCGAGGGCGAGGGCGATGCCACCTACGGCAAGCTGACCCTGAAGCTGATCTGCACCACCGGCAAGCT
GCCCGTGCCCTGGCCCACCCTCGTGACCACCCTGGGCTACGGCCTGCAGTGCTTCGCCCGCTACCCCGAC
CACATGAAGCAGCACGACTTCTTCAAGTCCGCCATGCCCGAAGGCTACGTCCAGGAGCGCACCATCTTCT
TCAAGGACGACGGCAACTACAAGACCCGCGCCGAGGTGAAGTTCGAGGGCGACACCCTGGTGAACCGCAT
CGAGCTGAAGGGCATCGACTTCAAGGAGGACGGCAACATCCTGGGGCACAAGCTGGAGTACAACTACAAC
AGCCACAACGTCTATATCACCGCCGACAAGCAGAAGAACGGCATCAAGGCCAACTTCAAGATCCGCCACA
ACATCGAGGACGGCGGCGTGCAGCTCGCCGACCACTACCAGCAGAACACCCCCATCGGCGACGGCCCCGT
GCTGCTGCCCGACAACCACTACCTGAGCTACCAGTCCGCCCTGAGCAAAGACCCCAACGAGAAGCGCGAT
CACATGGTCCTGCTGGAACGCGTGACCGCCGCCGGGATCACTCTCGGCATGGACGAGCTGTACAAGTAAG
GACTCAGATCCACGCGTATCGATTGTCGACCTCGAGGGGGGGCCCGGTACCAGCTTTTGTTCCCTTTAGT
GAGGGTTAATTTCGAGCTTGGCGTAATCATGGTCATAGCTGTTTCCTGTGTGAAATTGTTATCCGCTCAC
AATTCCACACAACATACGAGCCGGAAGCATAAAGTGTAAAGCCTGGGGTGCCTAATGAGTGAGCTAACTC
ACATTAATTGCGTTGCGCTCACTGCCCGCTTTCCAGTCGGGAAACCTGTCGTGCCAGCTGCATTAATGAA
TCGGCCAACGCGCGGGGAGAGGCGGTTTGCGTATTGGGCGCTCTTCCGCTTCCTCGCTCACTGACTCGCT
GCGCTCGGTCGTTCGGCTGCGGCGAGCGGTATCAGCTCACTCAAAGGCGGTAATACGGTTATCCACAGAA
TCAGGGGATAACGCAGGAAAGAACATGTGAGCAAAAGGCCAGCAAAAGGCCAGGAACCGTAAAAAGGCCG
CGTTGCTGGCGTTTTTCCATAGGCTCCGCCCCCCTGACGAGCATCACAAAAATCGACGCTCAAGTCAGAG
GTGGCGAAACCCGACAGGACTATAAAGATACCAGGCGTTTCCCCCTGGAAGCTCCCTCGTGCGCTCTCCT
GTTCCGACCCTGCCGCTTACCGGATACCTGTCCGCCTTTCTCCCTTCGGGAAGCGTGGCGCTTTCTCATA
GCTCACGCTGTAGGTATCTCAGTTCGGTGTAGGTCGTTCGCTCCAAGCTGGGCTGTGTGCACGAACCCCC
CGTTCAGCCCGACCGCTGCGCCTTATCCGGTAACTATCGTCTTGAGTCCAACCCGGTAAGACACGACTTA
TCGCCACTGGCAGCAGCCACTGGTAACAGGATTAGCAGAGCGAGGTATGTAGGCGGTGCTACAGAGTTCT
TGAAGTGGTGGCCTAACTACGGCTACACTAGAAGAACAGTATTTGGTATCTGCGCTCTGCTGAAGCCAGT
TACCTTCGGAAAAAGAGTTGGTAGCTCTTGATCCGGCAAACAAACCACCGCTGGTAGCGGTGGTTTTTTT
GTTTGCAAGCAGCAGATTACGCGCAGAAAAAAAGGATCTCAAGAAGATCCTTTGATCTTTTCTACGGGGT
CTGACGCTCAGTGGAACGAAAACTCACGTTAAGGGATTTTGGTCATGAGATTATCAAAAAGGATCTTCAC
CTAGATCCTTTTAAATTAAAAATGAAGTTTTAAATCAATCTAAAGTATATATGAGTAAACTTGGTCTGAC
AGTTACCAATGCTTAATCAGTGAGGCACCTATCTCAGCGATCTGTCTATTTCGTTCATCCATAGTTGCCT
GACTCCCCGTCGTGTAGATAACTACGATACGGGAGGGCTTACCATCTGGCCCCAGTGCTGCAATGATACC
GCGAGACCCACGCTCACCGGCTCCAGATTTATCAGCAATAAACCAGCCAGCCGGAAGGGCCGAGCGCAGA
AGTGGTCCTGCAACTTTATCCGCCTCCATCCAGTCTATTAATTGTTGCCGGGAAGCTAGAGTAAGTAGTT
CGCCAGTTAATAGTTTGCGCAACGTTGTTGCCATTGCTACAGGCATCGTGGTGTCACGCTCGTCGTTTGG
TATGGCTTCATTCAGCTCCGGTTCCCAACGATCAAGGCGAGTTACATGATCCCCCATGTTGTGCAAAAAA
GCGGTTAGCTCCTTCGGTCCTCCGATCGTTGTCAGAAGTAAGTTGGCCGCAGTGTTATCACTCATGGTTA
TGGCAGCACTGCATAATTCTCTTACTGTCATGCCATCCGTAAGATGCTTTTCTGTGACTGGTGAGTACTC
AACCAAGTCATTCTGAGAATAGTGTATGCGGCGACCGAGTTGCTCTTGCCCGGCGTCAATACGGGATAAT
ACCGCGCCACATAGCAGAACTTTAAAAGTGCTCATCATTGGAAAACGTTCTTCGGGGCGAAAACTCTCAA
GGATCTTACCGCTGTTGAGATCCAGTTCGATGTAACCCACTCGTGCACCCAACTGATCTTCAGCATCTTT
TACTTTCACCAGCGTTTCTGGGTGAGCAAAAACAGGAAGGCAAAATGCCGCAAAAAAGGGAATAAGGGCG
ACACGGAAATGTTGAATACTCATACTCTTCCTTTTTCAATATTATTGAAGCATTTATCAGGGTTATTGTC
TCATGAGCGGATACATATTTGAATGTATTTAGAAAAATAAACAAATAGGGG
Features (pLannotate 1.2.2; 15 found; start..end, strand, type, name):
     60..488     -  rep_origin     f1 ori (sequence partly withheld): f1 bacteriophage origin of replication; arrow indicates direction of (+) strand synthesis
    493..650     -  CDS            lacZα (fragment): LacZα fragment of β-galactosidase; lacZ fragment
    653..671     +  promoter       T7 promoter: promoter for bacteriophage T7 RNA polymerase
    680..710     +  misc_feature   MCS (fragment): pBluescript multiple cloning site
    716..738     +  RBS            RBS: efficient ribosome binding site from bacteriophage T7 gene 10 (Olins and Rangwala, 1989)
    818..1537    +  CDS            Venus: yellow fluorescent protein (YFP) with fast and efficient maturation (Nagai et al., 2002) mammalian codon-optimized
   1563..1589    +  misc_feature   MCS (fragment): pBluescript multiple cloning site
   1601..1619    -  promoter       T3 promoter: promoter for bacteriophage T3 RNA polymerase
   1664..1680    -  protein_bind   lac operator: The lac repressor binds to the lac operator to inhibit transcription in E. coli. This inhibition can be relieved by adding lactose or isopropyl-β-D-thiogalactopyranoside (IPTG). lac repressor encoded by lacI
   1688..1718    -  promoter       lac promoter: promoter for the E. coli lac operon
   1733..1754    -  protein_bind   CAP binding site: CAP binding activates transcription in the presence of cAMP. E. coli catabolite activator protein
   1767..1859    -  CDS            lacI (fragment): lac repressor; lacI; The lac repressor binds to the lac operator to inhibit transcription in E. coli. This inhibition can be relieved by adding lactose or isopropyl-β-D-thiogalactopyranoside (IPTG).
   2042..2630    -  rep_origin     ori: high-copy-number ColE1/pMB1/pBR322/pUC origin of replication
   2801..3661    -  CDS            AmpR: β-lactamase; bla; confers resistance to ampicillin, carbenicillin, and related antibiotics
   3662..7       -  promoter       AmpR promoter (across the origin): bla
