[The description below was written by a language model from this plasmid's Addgene catalogue record and pLannotate feature annotations shown in this document.]
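Description:
His6-TEV-Venus-pBluescript is a small (about 3.8 kb) bacterial expression plasmid built on the pBluescript phagemid backbone and intended for producing and purifying the yellow fluorescent protein Venus. It replicates in E. coli from a high-copy ColE1/pUC-type origin and is selected with ampicillin through the β-lactamase gene and its native promoter. The backbone also retains an f1 bacteriophage origin, which can support single-stranded DNA production, along with remnants of the usual pBluescript architecture: a lacZα fragment, interrupted multiple cloning site segments, the lac promoter, operator and CAP binding site, a short lacI fragment, and a T3 promoter facing the insert from the opposite side.

The payload is a mammalian codon-optimized Venus coding sequence placed downstream of the T7 promoter and an efficient ribosome binding site derived from phage T7 gene 10. According to the catalogue entry, the protein carries an N-terminal 6x histidine tag followed by a TEV protease cleavage site. These elements are not separately annotated in the feature table but would fit in the unannotated stretch between the ribosome binding site and the start of Venus. The tag allows capture on nickel affinity resin, and the TEV site permits its later removal. Relative to EYFP, Venus contains the F46L, F64L, M153T, V163A and S175G substitutions, and this version has an additional F224R change described as making it monomeric. Because transcription depends on T7 RNA polymerase, expression requires a host strain supplying that enzyme; the depositors used an arabinose-inducible BL21-derived strain. The purified fluorophore was deposited with work measuring BCL-2 family protein interaction affinities in live cells, though the record does not state its exact role there.
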