Addgene plasmid #166756: His6-TEV-Venus-pBluescript
Purpose: For purification of Venus fluorophore
Depositing lab: David Andrews. Depositing organization: Sunnybrook Research Institute. Publication: Efficacy and specificity of inhibitors of BCL-2 family protein interactions assessed by affinity measurements in live cells. Osterlund EJ, Hirmiz N, Pemberton JM, Nougarede A, Liu Q, Leber B, Fang Q, Andrews DW. Sci Adv. 2022 Apr 22;8(16):eabm7375. doi: 10.1126/sciadv.abm7375. Epub 2022 Apr 20. PubMed 35442739.
Backbone
  Vector backbone: pBluescript
  Vector type: Bacterial Expression
Growth in bacteria
  Bacterial resistance: Ampicillin, 100 μg/mL
  Growth temperature: 37°C
  Growth strain: DH5alpha
  Copy number: High Copy
Gene/Insert
  Gene/Insert name: Venus
  Species: Synthetic
  Promoter: T7
  Tag / fusion protein: 6x Histidine tag, and TEV protease site (N terminal on backbone)
  Cloning method: Restriction Enzyme; 5′ cloning site Unknown (unknown if destroyed); 3′ cloning site Unknown (unknown if destroyed)
  Sequencing primers: 5′ TAATACGACTCACTATAGGG; 3′ GCAATTAACCCTCACTAAAGG
Resource information
  A portion of this plasmid was derived from a plasmid made by: Venus construct received from Dr. Ray Truant (McMaster University). Venus was cut and pasted into pBluescript backbone.
Terms and licenses: Academic/Nonprofit Terms; Industry Terms: Not Available to Industry
Depositor comments: Plasmid can be used to express monomeric Venus fluorophore in bacteria. We used E.coli BL21-AI (Arabinose induction) for protein production, induced 5h at 30oC. Purify protein via Nickel column chromatography. When compared with EYFP, Venus fluorophore contains the following mutations: F46L, F64L, M153T, V163A and S175G. This Venus protein contains an F224R mutation to make it monomeric.
How to cite: His6-TEV-Venus-pBluescript was a gift from David Andrews (Addgene plasmid # 166756 ; http://n2t.net/addgene:166756 ; RRID:Addgene_166756)
