>Addgene plasmid #166756 | His6-TEV-Venus-pBluescript | depositor partial sequence | sequence record 323702 | 6x Histidine, followed by TEV protease site and Venus fluorophore.
ATGCATCACCACCACCATCACGGCGGCAGCGGCGGTACGGGCGGTAGCGAGAACTTATACTTTCAAGGCA
CCATGGTGAGCAAGGGCGAGGAGCTGTTCACCGGGGTGGTGCCCATCCTGGTCGAGCTGGACGGCGACGT
AAACGGCCACAAGTTCAGCGTGTCCGGCGAGGGCGAGGGCGATGCCACCTACGGCAAGCTGACCCTGAAG
CTGATCTGCACCACCGGCAAGCTGCCCGTGCCCTGGCCCACCCTCGTGACCACCCTGGGCTACGGCCTGC
AGTGCTTCGCCCGCTACCCCGACCACATGAAGCAGCACGACTTCTTCAAGTCCGCCATGCCCGAAGGCTA
CGTCCAGGAGCGCACCATCTTCTTCAAGGACGACGGCAACTACAAGACCCGCGCCGAGGTGAAGTTCGAG
GGCGACACCCTGGTGAACCGCATCGAGCTGAAGGGCATCGACTTCAAGGAGGACGGCAACATCCTGGGGC
ACAAGCTGGAGTACAACTACAACAGCCACAACGTCTATATCACCGCCGACAAGCAGAAGAACGGCATCAA
GGCCAACTTCAAGATCCGCCACAACATCGAGGACGGCGGCGTGCAGCTCGCCGACCACTACCAGCAGAAC
ACCCCCATCGGCGACGGCCCCGTGCTGCTGCCCGACAACCACTACCTGAGCTACCAGTCCGCCCTGAGCA
AAGACCCCAACGAGAAGCGCGATCACATGGTCCTGCTGGAACGCGTGACCGCCGCCGGGATCACTCTCGG
CATGGACGAGCTGTACAAGTAA
