>Addgene plasmid #166756 | His6-TEV-Venus-pBluescript | depositor partial sequence | sequence record 323703 | Venus
ATGGTGAGCAAGGGCGAGGAGCTGTTCACCGGGGTGGTGCCCATCCTGGTCGAGCTGGACGGCGACGTAA
ACGGCCACAAGTTCAGCGTGTCCGGCGAGGGCGAGGGCGATGCCACCTACGGCAAGCTGACCCTGAAGCT
GATCTGCACCACCGGCAAGCTGCCCGTGCCCTGGCCCACCCTCGTGACCACCCTGGGCTACGGCCTGCAG
TGCTTCGCCCGCTACCCCGACCACATGAAGCAGCACGACTTCTTCAAGTCCGCCATGCCCGAAGGCTACG
TCCAGGAGCGCACCATCTTCTTCAAGGACGACGGCAACTACAAGACCCGCGCCGAGGTGAAGTTCGAGGG
CGACACCCTGGTGAACCGCATCGAGCTGAAGGGCATCGACTTCAAGGAGGACGGCAACATCCTGGGGCAC
AAGCTGGAGTACAACTACAACAGCCACAACGTCTATATCACCGCCGACAAGCAGAAGAACGGCATCAAGG
CCAACTTCAAGATCCGCCACAACATCGAGGACGGCGGCGTGCAGCTCGCCGACCACTACCAGCAGAACAC
CCCCATCGGCGACGGCCCCGTGCTGCTGCCCGACAACCACTACCTGAGCTACCAGTCCGCCCTGAGCAAA
GACCCCAACGAGAAGCGCGATCACATGGTCCTGCTGGAACGCGTGACCGCCGCCGGGATCACTCTCGGCA
TGGACGAGCTGTACAAG
